Addgene plasmid #216501: pcDNA3 Mito-Ras-LOCKR-S
Purpose: FRET-based reporter for Ras activity, mitochondria localized
Depositing lab: David Baker. Depositing organization: University of Washington. Publication: Computationally designed sensors detect endogenous Ras activity and signaling effectors at subcellular resolution. Zhang JZ, Nguyen WH, Greenwood N, Rose JC, Ong SE, Maly DJ, Baker D. Nat Biotechnol. 2024 Jan 25. doi: 10.1038/s41587-023-02107-w. PubMed 38273065.
Backbone
  Vector backbone: pcDNA3
  Backbone manufacturer: Genscript
  Vector type: Mammalian Expression
Growth in bacteria
  Bacterial resistance: Ampicillin, 100 μg/mL
  Growth temperature: 37°C
  Growth strain: DH5alpha
  Copy number: Unknown
Gene/Insert
  Gene/Insert name: Mito-Ras-LOCKR-S
  Species: H. sapiens (human)
  Insert size (bp): 3300
Resource information
  A portion of this plasmid was derived from a plasmid made by: Genscript
Terms and licenses: Academic/Nonprofit Terms; Industry Terms: Not Available to Industry
How to cite: pcDNA3 Mito-Ras-LOCKR-S was a gift from David Baker (Addgene plasmid # 216501 ; http://n2t.net/addgene:216501 ; RRID:Addgene_216501)
