[The description below was written by a language model from this plasmid's Addgene catalogue record and pLannotate feature annotations shown in this document.]
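Description:
pcDNA3 Mito-Ras-LOCKR-S is a mammalian expression plasmid of about 8.7 kb, built on the pcDNA3 backbone, that encodes a mitochondria-targeted, FRET-based biosensor for Ras activity. It is propagated in E. coli through a high-copy ColE1/pUC-type origin with ampicillin selection from the AmpR (β-lactamase) cassette, and it also carries an f1 phage origin. For mammalian cells, an SV40 early promoter drives a neomycin/kanamycin phosphotransferase gene followed by an SV40 polyadenylation signal, which allows G418 selection of stable transfectants.

The roughly 3.3 kb insert sits between the CMV immediate-early enhancer/promoter (with a downstream T7 promoter) and the bovine growth hormone polyadenylation signal. Within this region the annotation identifies an enhanced cyan fluorescent protein and the yellow fluorescent protein YPet, a standard FRET donor/acceptor pair. Further downstream is a fragment of human RAF1, consistent in size with a Ras-binding region that would recognise active, GTP-loaded Ras, although the table does not name the domain. Short partial matches to Myc and FLAG epitope sequences lie upstream of and between the fluorescent proteins; these may be real tags or linker sequences. Substantial stretches of the insert are unannotated. These presumably hold the computationally designed LOCKR switch modules and the mitochondrial targeting sequence, but the record does not describe their identity or arrangement, nor whether the sensor is expressed as one polypeptide or as separate parts.

The stated use is live-cell reporting of endogenous Ras activity at mitochondria, with changes in cyan-to-yellow energy transfer as the readout. This localised variant lets Ras signalling be examined at subcellular resolution.
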