Features (pLannotate 1.2.2; 26 found; start..end, strand, type, name):
     28..80      -  misc_feature   bom (fragment): basis of mobility region from pBR322
    235..614     +  enhancer       CMV enhancer: human cytomegalovirus immediate early enhancer
    615..818     +  promoter       CMV promoter: human cytomegalovirus (CMV) immediate early promoter
    814..847     +  LTR            5' LTR (truncated) (fragment): truncated 5' long terminal repeat (LTR) from HIV-1
    863..881     +  promoter       T7 promoter: promoter for bacteriophage T7 RNA polymerase
   1026..1054    +  CDS            3xMyc (fragment): 3 tandem Myc epitope tags
   1362..2039    +  CDS            Enhanced Cyan-Emitting GFP: Enhanced Cyan-Emitting GFP is a basic (constitutively fluorescent) cyan fluorescent protein published in 2002, derived from Aequorea victoria.
   2100..2121    +  CDS            3xFLAG (fragment): three tandem FLAG® epitope tags
   2130..2152    +  CDS            2xFLAG (fragment): two tandem FLAG® epitope tags
   2166..2182    +  CDS            3xFLAG (fragment): three tandem FLAG® epitope tags
   2199..2882    +  CDS            YPet: YPet is a basic (constitutively fluorescent) yellow fluorescent protein published in 2005, derived from Aequorea victoria. It has moderate acid sensitivity.
   3969..4199    +  CDS            RAF1 (fragment): RAF1_HUMAN - Also known as RAF. Experimental evidence at protein level: Swiss-Prot protein existence level 1. Serine/threonine-protein kinase that acts as a regulatory link between the membrane-associated Ras GTPases and the MAPK/ERK cascade, and this critical regulatory link functions as a switch determining cell fate decisions including proliferation, differentiation, apoptosis, survival and oncogenic transformation. RAF1 activation initiates a mitogen-activated protein kinase (MAPK) cascade that comprises a sequential phosphorylation of the dual-specific MAPK kinases (MAP2K1/MEK1 and MAP2K2
   4302..4526    +  polyA_signal   bGH poly(A) signal: bovine growth hormone polyadenylation signal
   4530..4551    +  promoter       SV40 promoter (fragment): SV40 enhancer and early promoter
   4572..5000    +  rep_origin     f1 ori (sequence partly withheld): f1 bacteriophage origin of replication; arrow indicates direction of (+) strand synthesis
   5014..5343    +  promoter       SV40 promoter: SV40 enhancer and early promoter
   5410..6201    +  CDS            neo: KKA2_KLEPN - Also known as kan, nptII. Experimental evidence at protein level: Swiss-Prot protein existence level 1. Resistance to kanamycin, neomycin, paromomycin, ribostamycin, butirosin and gentamicin B. From Klebsiella pneumoniae.
   6225..6383    +  CDS            ble (fragment): BLE_KLEPN - Experimental evidence at protein level: Swiss-Prot protein existence level 1. Binding protein with a strong affinity to the bleomycin family of antibiotics. Binds to CL990; an antimitotic-antibiotic compound. From Klebsiella pneumoniae.
   6378..6499    +  polyA_signal   SV40 poly(A) signal: SV40 polyadenylation signal
   6572..6588    -  protein_bind   lac operator: The lac repressor binds to the lac operator to inhibit transcription in E. coli. This inhibition can be relieved by adding lactose or isopropyl-β-D-thiogalactopyranoside (IPTG). lac repressor encoded by lacI
   6596..6626    -  promoter       lac promoter: promoter for the E. coli lac operon
   6641..6662    -  protein_bind   CAP binding site: CAP binding activates transcription in the presence of cAMP. E. coli catabolite activator protein
   6675..6767    -  CDS            lacI (fragment): lac repressor; lacI; The lac repressor binds to the lac operator to inhibit transcription in E. coli. This inhibition can be relieved by adding lactose or isopropyl-β-D-thiogalactopyranoside (IPTG).
   6950..7538    -  rep_origin     ori: high-copy-number ColE1/pMB1/pBR322/pUC origin of replication
   7709..8569    -  CDS            AmpR: β-lactamase; bla; confers resistance to ampicillin, carbenicillin, and related antibiotics
   8570..8674    -  promoter       AmpR promoter: bla
>Addgene plasmid #216501 | pcDNA3 Mito-Ras-LOCKR-S | addgene full sequence | sequence record 428824 | Addgene NGS Result
GACGGATCGGGAGATCTCCCGATCCCCTATGGTGCACTCTCAGTACAATCTGCTCTGATGCCGCATAGTT
AAGCCAGTATCTGCTCCCTGCTTGTGTGTTGGAGGTCGCTGAGTAGTGCGCGAGCAAAATTTAAGCTACA
ACAAGGCAAGGCTTGACCGACAATTGCATGAAGAATCTGCTTAGGGTTAGGCGTTTTGCGCTGCTTCGCG
ATGTACGGGCCAGATATACGCGTTGACATTGATTATTGACTAGTTATTAATAGTAATCAATTACGGGGTC
ATTAGTTCATAGCCCATATATGGAGTTCCGCGTTACATAACTTACGGTAAATGGCCCGCCTGGCTGACCG
CCCAACGACCCCCGCCCATTGACGTCAATAATGACGTATGTTCCCATAGTAACGCCAATAGGGACTTTCC
ATTGACGTCAATGGGTGGAGTATTTACGGTAAACTGCCCACTTGGCAGTACATCAAGTGTATCATATGCC
AAGTACGCCCCCTATTGACGTCAATGACGGTAAATGGCCCGCCTGGCATTATGCCCAGTACATGACCTTA
TGGGACTTTCCTACTTGGCAGTACATCTACGTATTAGTCATCGCTATTACCATGGTGATGCGGTTTTGGC
AGTACATCAATGGGCGTGGATAGCGGTTTGACTCACGGGGATTTCCAAGTCTCCACCCCATTGACGTCAA
TGGGAGTTTGTTTTGGCACCAAAATCAACGGGACTTTCCAAAATGTCGTAACAACTCCGCCCCATTGACG
CAAATGGGCGGTAGGCGTGTACGGTGGGAGGTCTATATAAGCAGAGCTCTCTGGCTAACTAGAGAACCCA
CTGCTTACTGGCTTATCGAAATTAATACGACTCACTATAGGGAGACCCAAGCTTGCGCCACCATGGCAAT
CCAATTGCGTTCGCTCTTCCCCTTGGCGTTGCCCGGAATGCTGGCCCTCCTTGGCTGGTGGTGGTTTTTC
TCTCGTAAAAAAGGGTCTAGCCATCACCATCATCACCATTCTAGCGAGCAGAAACTCATCTCTGAAGAGG
ATCTCGGTGGTAGTGAACAAAAGTTGATATCCGAGGAGGATTTGGGTGGGAGCGAGCAGAAACTTATCAG
TGAAGAAGATTTGGGGGGCTCCATGGATCCTGACGAGGCAAGGAAAGCCATAGCGAGGGTTAAAAGGGAA
AGCAAACGAATAGTAGAAGACGCGGAAAGGCTTAGTCGAGAAGCAGCGGCGGCAAGTGAGAAATCCTCCC
GAGAGGCGGAGAGGCTCTCCCGGGAGGCCGCTGCTGCGTCCGAGAAAATTTCCCGGGAGGGAGGAACAGG
GGGGTCAGGAGGGACTGGAGGCTCAATGGTATCTAAAGGAGAAGAGCTGTTTACTGGGGTCGTGCCTATC
CTGGTAGAGCTGGACGGTGACGTTAATGGACATAAGTTTAGCGTAAGTGGGGAAGGCGAAGGCGATGCTA
CTTACGGGAAGTTGACTTTGAAATTTATCTGTACCACTGGAAAGCTGCCGGTACCCTGGCCTACGTTGGT
TACCACGTTGACCTGGGGTGTCCAATGCTTCTCAAGATACCCAGATCACATGAAGCAACACGACTTTTTC
AAATCTGCGATGCCCGAAGGATATGTTCAAGAGAGAACGATATTTTTTAAAGATGATGGTAACTATAAAA
CTAGAGCCGAGGTCAAGTTCGAGGGGGACACTCTGGTTAACCGGATCGAACTTAAAGGCATTGACTTTAA
GGAGGATGGGAACATCCTGGGCCATAAATTGGAGTACAACTATATATCACATAACGTCTATATCACGGCG
GACAAGCAAAAGAATGGGATAAAGGCTAACTTTAAAATACGGCATAACATTGAGGATGGAAGCGTGCAGC
TTGCGGACCATTATCAACAAAATACGCCTATAGGAGACGGACCCGTGCTGCTGCCTGATAATCACTATCT
TTCCACTCAAAGTGCGCTCTCTAAAGACCCGAATGAGAAACGAGACCATATGGTTCTGTTGGAGTTCGTA
ACGGCAGCGGCAACCAATTTCAGTCTCCTGAAGCAGGCAGGTGATGTAGAAGAGAATCCCGGACCGGATT
ATAAAGACGATGATGACAAGGGAGGTAGTGATTACAAGGATGATGACGATAAAGGAGGTTCCGATTACAA
AGATGATGACGACAAGGGCGGGTCTATGAAGGGCGAAGAACTTTTCACAGGCGTGGTGCCGATATTGGTG
GAACTCGATGGAGACGTAAATGGGCATAAATTCTCAGTTTCCGGGGAAGGGGAAGGTGACGCCACTTATG
GGAAGCTTACTCTCAAATTGCTGTGCACTACGGGGAAGCTTCCAGTGCCTTGGCCTACACTTGTTACCAC
ACTGGGGTACGGAGTGCAGTGTTTCGCCCGCTACCCCGACCACATGAAACAGCATGATTTCTTTAAATCT
GCGATGCCAGAAGGTTATGTGCAAGAGAGAACTATTTTTTTCAAGGATGACGGCAATTACAAAACTAGGG
CGGAGGTTAAGTTCGAGGGTGACACACTCGTGAATAGGATTGAGTTGAAGGGCATAGACTTTAAAGAAGA
TGGGAATATCTTGGGTCACAAGCTTGAGTATAATTATAACTCCCATAATGTCTACATCACAGCAGATAAA
CAGAAAAATGGAATTAAAGCAAACTTCAAGATACGACACAACATCGAGGACGGTGGAGTTCAGTTGGCGG
ACCACTACCAACAAAATACACCTATCGGTGACGGGCCAGTCCTTCTGCCCGACAACCACTACCTCTCCTA
TCAAAGCGCGCTTTTCAAGGACCCTAATGAGAAGAGAGACCATATGGTTCTTCTTGAATTTCTGACAGCA
GCGGGAGGTACCGGCGGTTCCGGGGGTACGGGAGGCAGTTCAAAGGAAGCAGCGAAGAAACTCCAGGACC
TGAATATAGAGCTTGCGCGGAAACTCCTCGAAGCGAGCACGAAGCTTCAAAGACTTAACATAAGGCTGGC
AGAAGCTCTCTTGGAAGCCATCGCTAGATTGCAGGAGCTGAATCTGGAGCTCGTATACCTGGCTGTTGAG
CTGACAGACCCTAAACGGATACGGGATGAGATCAAGGAAGTCAAAGATAAGAGCAAGGAAATTATTCGCC
GCGCTGAAAAAGAAATAGATGATGCTGCCAAGGAGTCCAAAAAAATTCTTGAGGAAGCACGAAAAGCTAT
TCGAGACGCCGCCGAGGAGAGTAGGAAAATTCTCGAGGAAGGTAGCGGGAGCGGGTCAGATGCCCTGGAT
GAGTTGCAAAAGTTGAATCTTGAACTTGCGAAGCTTCTCCTTAAAGCAATTGCTGAAACTCAAGACTTGA
ATCTTAGAGCTGCAAAGGCCTTTCTCGAAGCGGCCGCAAAATTGCAGGAACTTAATATTAGGGCTGTGGA
ACTTCTCGTAAAGCTCACCGACCCGGCAACCATACGCCGGGCTCTGGAGCATGCTAAGAGACGGTCAAAG
GAGATAATCGACGAAGCGGAAAGGGCTATTCGGGCAGCTAAGCGCGAGAGCGAGCGAATTATTGAAGAAG
CGCGGCGACTCATAGAGAAGGCCAAGGAGGAGAGTGAAAGGATAATTCGAGAAGGTTCCGGCAGTGGTGA
TCCCGATATCAAAAAATTGCAGGATCTCAACATTGAACTGGCAAGAGAGCTGCTCCGGGCTCATGCACAG
CTTCAGCGACTTAATTTGGAGTTGCTTCGCGAACTGCTTCGAGCTTTGGCTCAATTGCAAGAGCTTAACC
TCGACCTCTTGAGGTTGGCTTCCGAATTGACTGACCCAGACGAGGCGAGGAAAGCGATCGCCGTTACAGG
CTACCGGCTCTTTGAAGAAATACTGGACAGTGAGCGATTGAGTCGGGAGGCCGCAGCAGCATCTGAAAAG
AGCAGCCGGGAGGCTGAACGCCTTATACGAGAAGCTGCAGCGGCTTCTAGCAATACTATAAGGGTTTTTC
TCCCCAACAAGCAACGCACCGTGGTCAACGTGAGGAACGGGATGTCACTGCACGATTGCCTGATGAAGGC
GCTGAAGGTTCGAGGTTTGCAACCCGAGTGTTGCGCGGTGTTCAGGCTTCTTCACGAGCATAAGGGGAAA
AAAGCACGATTGGATTGGAACACTGATGCAGCCAGTCTCATCGGCGAGGAATTGCAGGTGGATTTTTTGT
GAGAATTCTGCAGATATCCATCACAGAATTCTGCAGATATCCAGCACAGTGGCGGCCGCTCGAGTCTAGA
GGGCCCGTTTAAACCCGCTGATCAGCCTCGACTGTGCCTTCTAGTTGCCAGCCATCTGTTGTTTGCCCCT
CCCCCGTGCCTTCCTTGACCCTGGAAGGTGCCACTCCCACTGTCCTTTCCTAATAAAATGAGGAAATTGC
ATCGCATTGTCTGAGTAGGTGTCATTCTATTCTGGGGGGTGGGGTGGGGCAGGACAGCAAGGGGGAGGAT
TGGGAAGACAATAGCAGGCATGCTGGGGATGCGGTGGGCTCTATGGCTTCTGAGGCGGAAAGAACCAGCT
GGGGCTCTAGGGGGTATCCCC
[124 nt withheld, positions 4572-4695]
C
[91 nt withheld, positions 4697-4787]
A
[49 nt withheld, positions 4789-4837]
CCTTTGACGTTGGAGTCCACGTTCTTT
[37 nt withheld, positions 4865-4901]
ACCCTATCTCGGTCTATTCTTTTGATTTATAAGGGATTTTGCCGATTTCGGCCTATTGGTTAAAAAATGA
GCTGATTTAACAAAAATTTAACGCGAATTAATTCTGTGGAATGTGTGTCAGTTAGGGTGTGGAAAGTCCC
CAGGCTCCCCAGCAGGCAGAAGTATGCAAAGCATGCATCTCAATTAGTCAGCAACCAGGTGTGGAAAGTC
CCCAGGCTCCCCAGCAGGCAGAAGTATGCAAAGCATGCATCTCAATTAGTCAGCAACCATAGTCCCGCCC
CTAACTCCGCCCATCCCGCCCCTAACTCCGCCCAGTTCCGCCCATTCTCCGCCCCATGGCTGACTAATTT
TTTTTATTTATGCAGAGGCCGAGGCCGCCTCTGCCTCTGAGCTATTCCAGAAGTAGTGAGGAGGCTTTTT
TGGAGGCCTAGGCTTTTGCAAAAAGCTCCCGGGAGCTTGTATATCCATTTTCGGATCTGATCAAGAGACA
GGATGAGGATCGTTTCGCATGATTGAACAAGATGGATTGCACGCAGGTTCTCCGGCCGCTTGGGTGGAGA
GGCTATTCGGCTATGACTGGGCACAACAGACAATCGGCTGCTCTGATGCCGCCGTGTTCCGGCTGTCAGC
GCAGGGGCGCCCGGTTCTTTTTGTCAAGACCGACCTGTCCGGTGCCCTGAATGAACTGCAGGACGAGGCA
GCGCGGCTATCGTGGCTGGCCACGACGGGCGTTCCTTGCGCAGCTGTGCTCGACGTTGTCACTGAAGCGG
GAAGGGACTGGCTGCTATTGGGCGAAGTGCCGGGGCAGGATCTCCTGTCATCTCACCTTGCTCCTGCCGA
GAAAGTATCCATCATGGCTGATGCAATGCGGCGGCTGCATACGCTTGATCCGGCTACCTGCCCATTCGAC
CACCAAGCGAAACATCGCATCGAGCGAGCACGTACTCGGATGGAAGCCGGTCTTGTCGATCAGGATGATC
TGGACGAAGAGCATCAGGGGCTCGCGCCAGCCGAACTGTTCGCCAGGCTCAAGGCGCGCATGCCCGACGG
CGAGGATCTCGTCGTGACCCATGGCGATGCCTGCTTGCCGAATATCATGGTGGAAAATGGCCGCTTTTCT
GGATTCATCGACTGTGGCCGGCTGGGTGTGGCGGACCGCTATCAGGACATAGCGTTGGCTACCCGTGATA
TTGCTGAAGAGCTTGGCGGCGAATGGGCTGACCGCTTCCTCGTGCTTTACGGTATCGCCGCTCCCGATTC
GCAGCGCATCGCCTTCTATCGCCTTCTTGACGAGTTCTTCTGAGCGGGACTCTGGGGTTCGAAATGACCG
ACCAAGCGACGCCCAACCTGCCATCACGAGATTTCGATTCCACCGCCGCCTTCTATGAAAGGTTGGGCTT
CGGAATCGTTTTCCGGGACGCCGGCTGGATGATCCTCCAGCGCGGGGATCTCATGCTGGAGTTCTTCGCC
CACCCCAACTTGTTTATTGCAGCTTATAATGGTTACAAATAAAGCAATAGCATCACAAATTTCACAAATA
AAGCATTTTTTTCACTGCATTCTAGTTGTGGTTTGTCCAAACTCATCAATGTATCTTATCATGTCTGTAT
ACCGTCGACCTCTAGCTAGAGCTTGGCGTAATCATGGTCATAGCTGTTTCCTGTGTGAAATTGTTATCCG
CTCACAATTCCACACAACATACGAGCCGGAAGCATAAAGTGTAAAGCCTGGGGTGCCTAATGAGTGAGCT
AACTCACATTAATTGCGTTGCGCTCACTGCCCGCTTTCCAGTCGGGAAACCTGTCGTGCCAGCTGCATTA
ATGAATCGGCCAACGCGCGGGGAGAGGCGGTTTGCGTATTGGGCGCTCTTCCGCTTCCTCGCTCACTGAC
TCGCTGCGCTCGGTCGTTCGGCTGCGGCGAGCGGTATCAGCTCACTCAAAGGCGGTAATACGGTTATCCA
CAGAATCAGGGGATAACGCAGGAAAGAACATGTGAGCAAAAGGCCAGCAAAAGGCCAGGAACCGTAAAAA
GGCCGCGTTGCTGGCGTTTTTCCATAGGCTCCGCCCCCCTGACGAGCATCACAAAAATCGACGCTCAAGT
CAGAGGTGGCGAAACCCGACAGGACTATAAAGATACCAGGCGTTTCCCCCTGGAAGCTCCCTCGTGCGCT
CTCCTGTTCCGACCCTGCCGCTTACCGGATACCTGTCCGCCTTTCTCCCTTCGGGAAGCGTGGCGCTTTC
TCATAGCTCACGCTGTAGGTATCTCAGTTCGGTGTAGGTCGTTCGCTCCAAGCTGGGCTGTGTGCACGAA
CCCCCCGTTCAGCCCGACCGCTGCGCCTTATCCGGTAACTATCGTCTTGAGTCCAACCCGGTAAGACACG
ACTTATCGCCACTGGCAGCAGCCACTGGTAACAGGATTAGCAGAGCGAGGTATGTAGGCGGTGCTACAGA
GTTCTTGAAGTGGTGGCCTAACTACGGCTACACTAGAAGAACAGTATTTGGTATCTGCGCTCTGCTGAAG
CCAGTTACCTTCGGAAAAAGAGTTGGTAGCTCTTGATCCGGCAAACAAACCACCGCTGGTAGCGGTGGTT
TTTTTGTTTGCAAGCAGCAGATTACGCGCAGAAAAAAAGGATCTCAAGAAGATCCTTTGATCTTTTCTAC
GGGGTCTGACGCTCAGTGGAACGAAAACTCACGTTAAGGGATTTTGGTCATGAGATTATCAAAAAGGATC
TTCACCTAGATCCTTTTAAATTAAAAATGAAGTTTTAAATCAATCTAAAGTATATATGAGTAAACTTGGT
CTGACAGTTACCAATGCTTAATCAGTGAGGCACCTATCTCAGCGATCTGTCTATTTCGTTCATCCATAGT
TGCCTGACTCCCCGTCGTGTAGATAACTACGATACGGGAGGGCTTACCATCTGGCCCCAGTGCTGCAATG
ATACCGCGAGACCCACGCTCACCGGCTCCAGATTTATCAGCAATAAACCAGCCAGCCGGAAGGGCCGAGC
GCAGAAGTGGTCCTGCAACTTTATCCGCCTCCATCCAGTCTATTAATTGTTGCCGGGAAGCTAGAGTAAG
TAGTTCGCCAGTTAATAGTTTGCGCAACGTTGTTGCCATTGCTACAGGCATCGTGGTGTCACGCTCGTCG
TTTGGTATGGCTTCATTCAGCTCCGGTTCCCAACGATCAAGGCGAGTTACATGATCCCCCATGTTGTGCA
AAAAAGCGGTTAGCTCCTTCGGTCCTCCGATCGTTGTCAGAAGTAAGTTGGCCGCAGTGTTATCACTCAT
GGTTATGGCAGCACTGCATAATTCTCTTACTGTCATGCCATCCGTAAGATGCTTTTCTGTGACTGGTGAG
TACTCAACCAAGTCATTCTGAGAATAGTGTATGCGGCGACCGAGTTGCTCTTGCCCGGCGTCAATACGGG
ATAATACCGCGCCACATAGCAGAACTTTAAAAGTGCTCATCATTGGAAAACGTTCTTCGGGGCGAAAACT
CTCAAGGATCTTACCGCTGTTGAGATCCAGTTCGATGTAACCCACTCGTGCACCCAACTGATCTTCAGCA
TCTTTTACTTTCACCAGCGTTTCTGGGTGAGCAAAAACAGGAAGGCAAAATGCCGCAAAAAAGGGAATAA
GGGCGACACGGAAATGTTGAATACTCATACTCTTCCTTTTTCAATATTATTGAAGCATTTATCAGGGTTA
TTGTCTCATGAGCGGATACATATTTGAATGTATTTAGAAAAATAAACAAATAGGGGTTCCGCGCACATTT
CCCCGAAAAGTGCCACCTGACGTC
